Addgene plasmid #187253: pLL5.0 ShCavin1-EGFP
Purpose: Lentiviral expression of shRNA targeting Cavin1
Depositing lab: Alpha Yap. Depositing organization: University of Queensland, Institute for Molecular Bioscience. Publication: Caveolae Control Contractile Tension for Epithelia to Eliminate Tumor Cells. Teo JL, Gomez GA, Weeratunga S, Davies EM, Noordstra I, Budnar S, Katsuno-Kambe H, McGrath MJ, Verma S, Tomatis V, Acharya BR, Balasubramaniam L, Templin RM, McMahon KA, Lee YS, Ju RJ, Stebhens SJ, Ladoux B, Mitchell CA, Collins BM, Parton RG, Yap AS. Dev Cell. 2020 Jul 6;54(1):75-91.e7. doi: 10.1016/j.devcel.2020.05.002. Epub 2020 Jun 1. PubMed 32485139.
Backbone
  Vector backbone: pLL5.0
  Backbone size w/o insert (bp): 7569
  Vector type: Lentiviral
Growth in bacteria
  Bacterial resistance: Ampicillin, 100 μg/mL
  Growth temperature: 37°C
  Growth strain: NEB Stable
  Copy number: High Copy
Gene/Insert
  Gene/Insert name: ShRNA for Cavin1
  gRNA/shRNA sequence: TGAGCAGCCGGACCAATAA
  Species: M. musculus (mouse)
  Insert size (bp): 54
  Entrez Gene: Cavin1 (a.k.a. 2310075E07Rik, Cav-p60, Cavin, Ptrf)
  Promoter: U6
  Tag / fusion protein: EGFP (C terminal on insert)
  Cloning method: Restriction Enzyme; 5′ cloning site Hpa1 (destroyed during cloning); 3′ cloning site Xho1 (not destroyed)
  Sequencing primers: 5′ mU6 Forward Primer
Resource information
  A portion of this plasmid was derived from a plasmid made by: Plasmid made by Jessica Teo
Terms and licenses: Academic/Nonprofit Terms; Industry Terms: Not Available to Industry
How to cite: pLL5.0 ShCavin1-EGFP was a gift from Alpha Yap (Addgene plasmid # 187253 ; http://n2t.net/addgene:187253 ; RRID:Addgene_187253)
