[The description below was written by a language model from this plasmid's Addgene catalogue record and pLannotate feature annotations shown in this document.]
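Description:
pLL5.0 ShCavin1-EGFP is a lentiviral shRNA vector built on the pLL5.0 backbone, designed to knock down mouse Cavin1 (also known as Ptrf) while marking transduced cells with EGFP. It is propagated in bacteria as a high-copy plasmid through a ColE1/pUC-type origin and selected with ampicillin via the β-lactamase gene. The sequenced record is 7,615 nt, consistent with a 54-bp hairpin insert placed in the roughly 7.6-kb backbone.

The HIV-1-derived transfer cassette begins with a CMV enhancer/promoter fused to a truncated 5' LTR, an arrangement that drives genomic RNA production in packaging cells. This is followed by the Ψ packaging signal with a gag fragment, the Rev response element for nuclear export of the unspliced genome, and the cPPT/CTS that aids nuclear import. Downstream, a mouse U6 RNA polymerase III promoter transcribes the Cavin1 hairpin, which was cloned between HpaI (destroyed) and XhoI sites. A separate reporter unit follows, in which a murine embryonic stem cell virus LTR acts as an internal promoter for EGFP. Although the catalogue lists EGFP as a C-terminal tag, an shRNA encodes no protein, and the feature table shows EGFP as an independently expressed marker rather than a fusion. This LTR-EGFP unit is flanked by two loxP sites in the same orientation, so Cre could in principle excise the reporter. A WPRE enhances transcript expression, and the cassette ends with a nef fragment and a truncated 3' LTR.

The stated purpose is lentiviral delivery of Cavin1 shRNA, and the associated study concerns caveolae and contractile tension in epithelia.
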