Features (pLannotate 1.2.2; 24 found; start..end, strand, type, name):
     56..108     -  misc_feature   bom (fragment): basis of mobility region from pBR322
    263..642     +  enhancer       CMV enhancer: human cytomegalovirus immediate early enhancer
    643..842     +  promoter       CMV promoter: human cytomegalovirus (CMV) immediate early promoter
    860..1040    +  LTR            5' LTR (truncated): truncated 5' long terminal repeat (LTR) from HIV-1
   1087..1212    +  misc_feature   HIV-1 Ψ: packaging signal of human immunodeficiency virus type 1
   1196..1534    +  CDS            HIV-1 gag (fragment): gag protein from human immunodeficiency virus 1; gag
   1709..1942    +  misc_feature   RRE: The Rev response element (RRE) of HIV-1 allows for Rev-dependent mRNA export from the nucleus to the cytoplasm.
   2319..2419    +  CDS            Rev (fragment): human immunodeficiency virus 1 (HIV-1) Rev protein; rev; enhances nuclear export of unspliced and incompletely spliced viral mRNAs
   2469..2586    +  misc_feature   cPPT/CTS: central polypurine tract and central termination sequence of HIV-1
   2641..2953    +  promoter       U6 promoter: RNA polymerase III promoter for mouse U6 snRNA (Das et al., 1988)
   3008..3033    -  misc_feature   MCS (fragment): pBluescript multiple cloning site
   3068..3101    +  protein_bind   loxP: Cre-mediated recombination occurs in the 8-bp core sequence (GCATACAT). Cre recombinase
   3130..3643    +  LTR            5' LTR: 5' long terminal repeat from murine embryonic stem cell virus
   3643..3681    +  misc_feature   MCS (fragment): multiple cloning site
   3695..4414    +  CDS            EGFP: the original enhanced GFP (Yang et al., 1996) mammalian codon-optimized
   4442..4475    +  protein_bind   loxP: Cre-mediated recombination occurs in the 8-bp core sequence (GCATACAT). Cre recombinase
   4508..4531    +  misc_feature   MCS (fragment): pBluescript multiple cloning site
   4531..5117    +  misc_feature   WPRE: woodchuck hepatitis virus posttranscriptional regulatory element
   5118..5137    +  misc_feature   MCS (fragment): pBluescript multiple cloning site
   5139..5639    +  CDS            nef (fragment): NEF_HV1LA - Experimental evidence at protein level: Swiss-Prot protein existence level 1. Extracellular Nef protein targets CD4(+) T-lymphocytes for apoptosis by interacting with CXCR4 surface receptors. From Human immunodeficiency virus type 1 group M subtype B (isolate Lai) (HIV-1).
   5646..5826    +  LTR            5' LTR (truncated): truncated 5' long terminal repeat (LTR) from HIV-1
   5888..6476    -  rep_origin     ori: high-copy-number ColE1/pMB1/pBR322/pUC origin of replication
   6647..7507    -  CDS            AmpR: β-lactamase; bla; confers resistance to ampicillin, carbenicillin, and related antibiotics
   7508..7612    -  promoter       AmpR promoter: bla
>Addgene plasmid #187253 | pLL5.0 ShCavin1-EGFP | addgene full sequence | sequence record 372801 | Addgene NGS Result
ATTTCCCCGAAAAGTGCCACCTGACGTCGACGGATCGGGAGATCTCCCGATCCCCTATGGTGCACTCTCA
GTACAATCTGCTCTGATGCCGCATAGTTAAGCCAGTATCTGCTCCCTGCTTGTGTGTTGGAGGTCGCTGA
GTAGTGCGCGAGCAAAATTTAAGCTACAACAAGGCAAGGCTTGACCGACAATTGCATGAAGAATCTGCTT
AGGGTTAGGCGTTTTGCGCTGCTTCGCGATGTACGGGCCAGATATACGCGTTGACATTGATTATTGACTA
GTTATTAATAGTAATCAATTACGGGGTCATTAGTTCATAGCCCATATATGGAGTTCCGCGTTACATAACT
TACGGTAAATGGCCCGCCTGGCTGACCGCCCAACGACCCCCGCCCATTGACGTCAATAATGACGTATGTT
CCCATAGTAACGCCAATAGGGACTTTCCATTGACGTCAATGGGTGGAGTATTTACGGTAAACTGCCCACT
TGGCAGTACATCAAGTGTATCATATGCCAAGTACGCCCCCTATTGACGTCAATGACGGTAAATGGCCCGC
CTGGCATTATGCCCAGTACATGACCTTATGGGACTTTCCTACTTGGCAGTACATCTACGTATTAGTCATC
GCTATTACCATGGTGATGCGGTTTTGGCAGTACATCAATGGGCGTGGATAGCGGTTTGACTCACGGGGAT
TTCCAAGTCTCCACCCCATTGACGTCAATGGGAGTTTGTTTTGGCACCAAAATCAACGGGACTTTCCAAA
ATGTCGTAACAACTCCGCCCCATTGACGCAAATGGGCGGTAGGCGTGTACGGTGGGAGGTCTATATAAGC
AGCGCGTTTTGCCTGTACTGGGTCTCTCTGGTTAGACCAGATCTGAGCCTGGGAGCTCTCTGGCTAACTA
GGGAACCCACTGCTTAAGCCTCAATAAAGCTTGCCTTGAGTGCTTCAAGTAGTGTGTGCCCGTCTGTTGT
GTGACTCTGGTAACTAGAGATCCCTCAGACCCTTTTAGTCAGTGTGGAAAATCTCTAGCAGTGGCGCCCG
AACAGGGACTTGAAAGCGAAAGGGAAACCAGAGGAGCTCTCTCGACGCAGGACTCGGCTTGCTGAAGCGC
GCACGGCAAGAGGCGAGGGGCGGCGACTGGTGAGTACGCCAAAAATTTTGACTAGCGGAGGCTAGAAGGA
GAGAGATGGGTGCGAGAGCGTCAGTATTAAGCGGGGGAGAATTAGATCGCGATGGGAAAAAATTCGGTTA
AGGCCAGGGGGAAAGAAAAAATATAAATTAAAACATATAGTATGGGCAAGCAGGGAGCTAGAACGATTCG
CAGTTAATCCTGGCCTGTTAGAAACATCAGAAGGCTGTAGACAAATACTGGGACAGCTACAACCATCCCT
TCAGACAGGATCAGAAGAACTTAGATCATTATATAATACAGTAGCAACCCTCTATTGTGTGCATCAAAGG
ATAGAGATAAAAGACACCAAGGAAGCTTTAGACAAGATAGAGGAAGAGCAAAACAAAAGTAAGACCACCG
CACAGCAAGCGGCCGGCCGCTGATCTTCAGACCTGGAGGAGGAGATATGAGGGACAATTGGAGAAGTGAA
TTATATAAATATAAAGTAGTAAAAATTGAACCATTAGGAGTAGCACCCACCAAGGCAAAGAGAAGAGTGG
TGCAGAGAGAAAAAAGAGCAGTGGGAATAGGAGCTTTGTTCCTTGGGTTCTTGGGAGCAGCAGGAAGCAC
TATGGGCGCAGCGTCAATGACGCTGACGGTACAGGCCAGACAATTATTGTCTGGTATAGTGCAGCAGCAG
AACAATTTGCTGAGGGCTATTGAGGCGCAACAGCATCTGTTGCAACTCACAGTCTGGGGCATCAAGCAGC
TCCAGGCAAGAATCCTGGCTGTGGAAAGATACCTAAAGGATCAACAGCTCCTGGGGATTTGGGGTTGCTC
TGGAAAACTCATTTGCACCACTGCTGTGCCTTGGAATGCTAGTTGGAGTAATAAATCTCTGGAACAGATT
TGGAATCACACGACCTGGATGGAGTGGGACAGAGAAATTAACAATTACACAAGCTTAATACACTCCTTAA
TTGAAGAATCGCAAAACCAGCAAGAAAAGAATGAACAAGAATTATTGGAATTAGATAAATGGGCAAGTTT
GTGGAATTGGTTTAACATAACAAATTGGCTGTGGTATATAAAATTATTCATAATGATAGTAGGAGGCTTG
GTAGGTTTAAGAATAGTTTTTGCTGTACTTTCTATAGTGAATAGAGTTAGGCAGGGATATTCACCATTAT
CGTTTCAGACCCACCTCCCAACCCCGAGGGGACCCGACAGGCCCGAAGGAATAGAAGAAGAAGGTGGAGA
GAGAGACAGAGACAGATCCATTCGATTAGTGAACGGATCGGCACTGCGTGCGCCAATTCTGCAGACAAAT
GGCAGTATTCATCCACAATTTTAAAAGAAAAGGGGGGATTGGGGGGTACAGTGCAGGGGAAAGAATAGTA
GACATAATAGCAACAGACATACAAACTAAAGAATTACAAAAACAAATTACAAAAATTCAAAATTTTCGGG
TTTATTACAGGGACAGCAGAGATCCAGTTTGGTTAGTACCGCGCTCTAGAGATCCGACGCGCCATCTCTA
GGCCCGCGCCGGCCCCCTCGCACAGACTTGTGGGAGAAGCTCGGCTACTCCCCTGCCCCGGTTAATTTGC
ATATAATATTTCCTAGTAACTATAGAGGCTTAATGTGCGATAAAAGACAGATAATCTGTTCTTTTTAATA
CTAGCTACATTTTACATGATAGGCTTGGATTTCTATAAGAGATACAAATACTAAATTATTATTTTAAAAA
ACAGCACAAAAGGAAACTCACCCTAACTGTAAAGTAATTGTGTGTTTTGAGACTATAAATATCCCTTGGA
GAAAAGCCTTGTTTTGAGCAGCCGGACCAATAATTCAAGAGATTATTGGTCCGGCTGCTCATTTTTTCTC
GAGGTCGACGGTATCGATAAGCTCGCTTCACGAGATTCCAGCAGGTCGAGGGACCTAATAACTTCGTATA
GCATACATTATACGAAGTTATATTAAGGGTTCCAAGCTTAAGCGGCCGCTGAAAGACCCCACCTGTAGGT
TTGGCAAGCTAGCTTAAGTAACGCCATTTTGCAAGGCATGGAAAATACATAACTGAGAATAGAGAAGTTC
AGATCAAGGTTAGGAACAGAGAGACAGCAGAATATGGGCCAAACAGGATATCTGTGGTAAGCAGTTCCTG
CCCCGGCTCAGGGCCAAGAACAGATGGTCCCCAGATGCGGTCCCGCCCTCAGCAGTTTCTAGAGAACCAT
CAGATGTTTCCAGGGTGCCCCAAGGACCTGAAATGACCCTGTGCCTTATTTGAACTAACCAATCAGTTCG
CTTCTCGCTTCTGTTCGCGCGCTTCTGCTCCCCGAGCTCAATAAAAGAGCCCACAACCCCTCACTCGGCG
CGCCAGTCCTCCGATAGACTGCGTCGCCCGGGTACCCGTATTCCCAATAAAGCCTCTTGCTGTTTGCATC
CGAATCGTGGACTCGCTGATCCTTGGGAGGGTCTCCTCAGATTGATTGACTGCCCACCTCGGGGGTCTTT
CATCGAATTCTGCAGTCGACGGTACCGCGGGCCCGGGATCCACCGGTCGCCACCATGGTGAGCAAGGGCG
AGGAGCTGTTCACCGGGGTGGTGCCCATCCTGGTCGAGCTGGACGGCGACGTAAACGGCCACAAGTTCAG
CGTGTCCGGCGAGGGCGAGGGCGATGCCACCTACGGCAAGCTGACCCTGAAGTTCATCTGCACCACCGGC
AAGCTGCCCGTGCCCTGGCCCACCCTCGTGACCACCCTGACCTACGGCGTGCAGTGCTTCAGCCGCTACC
CCGACCACATGAAGCAGCACGACTTCTTCAAGTCCGCCATGCCCGAAGGCTACGTCCAGGAGCGCACCAT
CTTCTTCAAGGACGACGGCAACTACAAGACCCGCGCCGAGGTGAAGTTCGAGGGCGACACCCTGGTGAAC
CGCATCGAGCTGAAGGGCATCGACTTCAAGGAGGACGGCAACATCCTGGGGCACAAGCTGGAGTACAACT
ACAACAGCCACAACGTCTATATCATGGCCGACAAGCAGAAGAACGGCATCAAGGTGAACTTCAAGATCCG
CCACAACATCGAGGACGGCAGCGTGCAGCTCGCCGACCACTACCAGCAGAACACCCCCATCGGCGACGGC
CCCGTGCTGCTGCCCGACAACCACTACCTGAGCACCCAGTCCGCCCTGAGCAAAGACCCCAACGAGAAGC
GCGATCACATGGTCCTGCTGGAGTTCGTGACCGCCGCCGGGATCACTCTCGGCATGGACGAGCTGTACAA
GTAACCTGCAGGCAATTCGTCGAGGGACCTAATAACTTCGTATAGCATACATTATACGAAGTTATACATG
TTTAAGGGTTCCGGTTCCACTAGGTACAATTCGATATCAAGCTTATCGATAATCAACCTCTGGATTACAA
AATTTGTGAAAGATTGACTGGTATTCTTAACTATGTTGCTCCTTTTACGCTATGTGGATACGCTGCTTTA
ATGCCTTTGTATCATGCTATTGCTTCCCGTATGGCTTTCATTTTCTCCTCCTTGTATAAATCCTGGTTGC
TGTCTCTTTATGAGGAGTTGTGGCCCGTTGTCAGGCAACGTGGCGTGGTGTGCACTGTGTTTGCTGACGC
AACCCCCACTGGTTGGGGCATTGCCACCACCTGTCAGCTCCTTTCCGGGACTTTCGCTTTCCCCCTCCCT
ATTGCCACGGCGGAACTCATCGCCGCCTGCCTTGCCCGCTGCTGGACAGGGGCTCGGCTGTTGGGCACTG
ACAATTCCGTGGTGTTGTCGGGGAAATCATCGTCCTTTCCTTGGCTGCTCGCCTGTGTTGCCACCTGGAT
TCTGCGCGGGACGTCCTTCTGCTACGTCCCTTCGGCCCTCAATCCAGCGGACCTTCCTTCCCGGCCTGCT
GCCGGCTCTGCGGCCTCTTCCGCGTCTTCGCCTTCGCCCTCAGACGAGTCGGATCTCCCTTTGGGCCGCC
TCCCCGCATCGATACCGTCGACCTCGATCGAGACCTAGAAAAACATGGAGCAATCACAAGTAGCAATACA
GCAGCTACCAATGCTGATTGTGCCTGGCTAGAAGCACAAGAGGAGGAGGAGGTGGGTTTTCCAGTCACAC
CTCAGGTACCTTTAAGACCAATGACTTACAAGGCAGCTGTAGATCTTAGCCACTTTTTAAAAGAAAAGGG
GGGACTGGAAGGGCTAATTCACTCCCAACGAAGACAAGATATCCTTGATCTGTGGATCTACCACACACAA
GGCTACTTCCCTGATTGGCAGAACTACACACCAGGGCCAGGGATCAGATATCCACTGACCTTTGGATGGT
GCTACAAGCTAGTACCAGTTGAGCAAGAGAAGGTAGAAGAAGCCAATGAAGGAGAGAACACCCGCTTGTT
ACACCCTGTGAGCCTGCATGGGATGGATGACCCGGAGAGAGAAGTATTAGAGTGGAGGTTTGACAGCCGC
CTAGCATTTCATCACATGGCCCGAGAGCTGCATCCGGACTGTACTGGGTCTCTCTGGTTAGACCAGATCT
GAGCCTGGGAGCTCTCTGGCTAACTAGGGAACCCACTGCTTAAGCCTCAATAAAGCTTGCCTTGAGTGCT
TCAAGTAGTGTGTGCCCGTCTGTTGTGTGACTCTGGTAACTAGAGATCCCTCAGACCCTTTTAGTCAGTG
TGGAAAATCTCTAGCAGCATGTGAGCAAAAGGCCAGCAAAAGGCCAGGAACCGTAAAAAGGCCGCGTTGC
TGGCGTTTTTCCATAGGCTCCGCCCCCCTGACGAGCATCACAAAAATCGACGCTCAAGTCAGAGGTGGCG
AAACCCGACAGGACTATAAAGATACCAGGCGTTTCCCCCTGGAAGCTCCCTCGTGCGCTCTCCTGTTCCG
ACCCTGCCGCTTACCGGATACCTGTCCGCCTTTCTCCCTTCGGGAAGCGTGGCGCTTTCTCATAGCTCAC
GCTGTAGGTATCTCAGTTCGGTGTAGGTCGTTCGCTCCAAGCTGGGCTGTGTGCACGAACCCCCCGTTCA
GCCCGACCGCTGCGCCTTATCCGGTAACTATCGTCTTGAGTCCAACCCGGTAAGACACGACTTATCGCCA
CTGGCAGCAGCCACTGGTAACAGGATTAGCAGAGCGAGGTATGTAGGCGGTGCTACAGAGTTCTTGAAGT
GGTGGCCTAACTACGGCTACACTAGAAGAACAGTATTTGGTATCTGCGCTCTGCTGAAGCCAGTTACCTT
CGGAAAAAGAGTTGGTAGCTCTTGATCCGGCAAACAAACCACCGCTGGTAGCGGTGGTTTTTTTGTTTGC
AAGCAGCAGATTACGCGCAGAAAAAAAGGATCTCAAGAAGATCCTTTGATCTTTTCTACGGGGTCTGACG
CTCAGTGGAACGAAAACTCACGTTAAGGGATTTTGGTCATGAGATTATCAAAAAGGATCTTCACCTAGAT
CCTTTTAAATTAAAAATGAAGTTTTAAATCAATCTAAAGTATATATGAGTAAACTTGGTCTGACAGTTAC
CAATGCTTAATCAGTGAGGCACCTATCTCAGCGATCTGTCTATTTCGTTCATCCATAGTTGCCTGACTCC
CCGTCGTGTAGATAACTACGATACGGGAGGGCTTACCATCTGGCCCCAGTGCTGCAATGATACCGCGAGA
CCCACGCTCACCGGCTCCAGATTTATCAGCAATAAACCAGCCAGCCGGAAGGGCCGAGCGCAGAAGTGGT
CCTGCAACTTTATCCGCCTCCATCCAGTCTATTAATTGTTGCCGGGAAGCTAGAGTAAGTAGTTCGCCAG
TTAATAGTTTGCGCAACGTTGTTGCCATTGCTACAGGCATCGTGGTGTCACGCTCGTCGTTTGGTATGGC
TTCATTCAGCTCCGGTTCCCAACGATCAAGGCGAGTTACATGATCCCCCATGTTGTGCAAAAAAGCGGTT
AGCTCCTTCGGTCCTCCGATCGTTGTCAGAAGTAAGTTGGCCGCAGTGTTATCACTCATGGTTATGGCAG
CACTGCATAATTCTCTTACTGTCATGCCATCCGTAAGATGCTTTTCTGTGACTGGTGAGTACTCAACCAA
GTCATTCTGAGAATAGTGTATGCGGCGACCGAGTTGCTCTTGCCCGGCGTCAATACGGGATAATACCGCG
CCACATAGCAGAACTTTAAAAGTGCTCATCATTGGAAAACGTTCTTCGGGGCGAAAACTCTCAAGGATCT
TACCGCTGTTGAGATCCAGTTCGATGTAACCCACTCGTGCACCCAACTGATCTTCAGCATCTTTTACTTT
CACCAGCGTTTCTGGGTGAGCAAAAACAGGAAGGCAAAATGCCGCAAAAAAGGGAATAAGGGCGACACGG
AAATGTTGAATACTCATACTCTTCCTTTTTCAATATTATTGAAGCATTTATCAGGGTTATTGTCTCATGA
GCGGATACATATTTGAATGTATTTAGAAAAATAAACAAATAGGGGTTCCGCGCAC
